Addgene plasmid #124018: ARB287d
Purpose: Encodes pEF1a driving expression of mAzamiGreen with a spacer 3' UTR and a mScarlet normalization in a PiggyBac destination vector
Depositing lab: Hana El-Samad. Depositing organization: University of California, San Francisco (UCSF). Publication: A Toolkit for Rapid Modular Construction of Biological Circuits in Mammalian Cells. Fonseca JP, Bonny AR, Kumar GR, Ng AH, Town J, Wu QC, Aslankoohi E, Chen SY, Dods G, Harrigan P, Osimiri LC, Kistler AL, El-Samad H. ACS Synth Biol. 2019 Nov 15;8(11):2593-2606. doi: 10.1021/acssynbio.9b00322. Epub 2019 Nov 5. PubMed 31686495.
Backbone
  Vector backbone: MTK0_043
  Vector type: Mammalian Expression
Growth in bacteria
  Bacterial resistance: Kanamycin, 50 μg/mL
  Growth temperature: 37°C
  Growth strain: DH5alpha
  Copy number: Unknown
Gene/Insert
  Gene/Insert name: PB_pEF1a-NLS-mAzamiGreen-spacer_pCAG-H2B::mScarlet-rglpA
  Species: Synthetic
  Cloning method: Restriction Enzyme; 5′ cloning site unknown (unknown if destroyed); 3′ cloning site unknown (unknown if destroyed)
Terms and licenses: Academic/Nonprofit Terms; Industry Terms: Not Available to Industry
Depositor comments: Plasmid used to generate Fig .2b Please visit https://www.biorxiv.org/content/10.1101/506188v2 for BioRxiv preprint
How to cite: ARB287d was a gift from Hana El-Samad (Addgene plasmid # 124018 ; http://n2t.net/addgene:124018 ; RRID:Addgene_124018)
