[The description below was written by a language model from this plasmid's Addgene catalogue record and pLannotate feature annotations shown in this document.]
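Description:
ARB287d is a mammalian expression plasmid assembled in the MTK0_043 backbone, described as a PiggyBac destination vector from a modular mammalian cloning toolkit. It is about 10.3 kb and is maintained in E. coli through a high-copy ColE1/pUC-type origin with kanamycin selection (KanR, aph(3')-Ia). T3 and T7 phage promoters flank the bacterial region. The annotation does not call out the PiggyBac transposon ends themselves, so their positions cannot be confirmed from the feature table, although the "PB" designation and stated purpose indicate the payload is meant for transposase-mediated genomic integration.

The payload consists of two synthetic transcription units plus a mammalian selection cassette. In the first unit, the human EF-1α promoter drives a humanized monomeric Azami-Green; the insert name indicates it carries a nuclear localization signal and is followed by a "spacer" 3' UTR, a neutral placeholder in the UTR position. No polyadenylation signal is annotated for this unit. The second unit uses the CAG arrangement (CMV enhancer, chicken β-actin promoter and chimeric intron) to express human histone H2B fused to mScarlet, terminated by a rabbit β-globin poly(A) signal; the short HBB fragment annotated upstream of that signal is probably residual globin sequence within the terminator region. This chromatin-bound red signal provides a constitutive internal reference for normalizing green fluorescence per cell. A separate CMV enhancer/promoter–hygromycin resistance–bGH poly(A) cassette allows selection of stable integrants. According to the depositor, the plasmid was used to generate a figure panel in the toolkit publication, consistent with a role in characterizing part expression strength.
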