Features (pLannotate 1.2.2; 17 found; start..end, strand, type, name):
    239..539     +  enhancer       CMV enhancer: human cytomegalovirus immediate early enhancer
    540..743     +  promoter       CMV promoter: human cytomegalovirus (CMV) immediate early promoter
    777..1798    +  CDS            HygR (fragment): aminoglycoside phosphotransferase from E. coli; aph(4)-Ia; confers resistance to hygromycin
   1817..2024    +  polyA_signal   bGH poly(A) signal: bovine growth hormone polyadenylation signal
   2344..2362    -  promoter       T3 promoter: promoter for bacteriophage T3 RNA polymerase
   2402..3217    -  CDS            KanR: aminoglycoside phosphotransferase; aph(3')-Ia; confers resistance to kanamycin in bacteria or G418 (Geneticin®) in eukaryotes
   3442..4030    +  rep_origin     ori: high-copy-number ColE1/pMB1/pBR322/pUC origin of replication
   4142..4160    +  promoter       T7 promoter: promoter for bacteriophage T7 RNA polymerase
   4745..5918    +  promoter       EF-1α promoter: strong constitutive promoter for human elongation factor EF-1α
   5968..6639    +  CDS            hmAzami-Green: humanized monomeric Azami-Green fluorescent protein mammalian codon-optimized
   6933..7236    +  enhancer       CMV enhancer: human cytomegalovirus immediate early enhancer
   7238..7514    +  promoter       chicken β-actin promoter: No description available
   7515..8531    +  intron         chimeric intron: chimera between introns from chicken β-actin and rabbit β-globin
   8592..8969    +  CDS            H2B: human histone H2B; HIST1H2BJ
   8976..9668    +  CDS            mScarlet: mScarlet is a basic (constitutively fluorescent) red fluorescent protein published in 2016, derived from synthetic construct. It has moderate acid sensitivity.
   9763..9837    +  CDS            HBB (fragment): HBB_PONPY - Experimental evidence at transcript level: Swiss-Prot protein existence level 2. Involved in oxygen transport from the lung to the various peripheral tissues. From Pongo pygmaeus (Bornean orangutan).
   9908..9963    +  polyA_signal   β-globin poly(A) signal: rabbit β-globin polyadenylation signal (Gil and Proudfoot, 1987)
>Addgene plasmid #124018 | ARB287d | addgene full sequence | sequence record 252457 | Addgene NGS Result
GTTACAGAGATGTTACGAACCCTGAACAGGTTGACTATTAATTGTGTCTGCTTGATGTGGACACCAGGTG
GCGCTGGACATCAGATTTGGAGAGGCAGTTGTCTAGGGAACCGGGCTCTGTGCCAGCGCAGGAGGCAGGC
TGGCTCTCCTATTCCAGGGATGCTCATCCAGGAAGGAAAGGTTGCATGCTGGACACACTAACCTTACAGC
GGTGGGCTCTATGGGGTACCTACGTAGGTACATAACTTACGGTAAATGGCCCGCCTGGCTGACCGCCCAA
CGACCCCCGCCCATTGACGTCAATAATGACGTATGTTCCCATAGTAACGCCAATAGGGACTTTCCATTGA
CGTCAATGGGTGGAGTATTTACGGTAAACTGCCCACTTGGCAGTACATCAAGTGTATCATATGCCAAGTA
CGCCCCCTATTGACGTCAATGACGGTAAATGGCCCGCCTGGCATTATGCCCAGTACATGACCTTATGGGA
CTTTCCTACTTGGCAGTACATCTACGTATTAGTCATCGCTATTACCATGGTGATGCGGTTTTGGCAGTAC
ATCAATGGGCGTGGATAGCGGTTTGACTCACGGGGATTTCCAAGTCTCCACCCCATTGACGTCAATGGGA
GTTTGTTTTGGCACCAAAATCAACGGGACTTTCCAAAATGTCGTAACAACTCCGCCCCATTGACGCAAAT
GGGCGGTAGGCGTGTACGGTGGGAGGTCTATATAAGCAGAGCTCGTTTAGTGAACCGTCAGATAGCCACC
ATGGGTAAAAAGCCTGAACTCACCGCGACGTCTGTCGAGAAGTTTCTGATCGAAAAGTTCGACAGCGTGT
CCGACCTGATGCAGCTCTCGGAGGGCGAAGAATCTCGTGCTTTCAGCTTCGATGTAGGAGGGCGTGGATA
TGTCCTGCGGGTAAATAGCTGCGCCGATGGTTTCTACAAAGATCGTTATGTTTATCGGCACTTTGCATCG
GCCGCGCTCCCGATTCCGGAAGTGCTTGACATTGGGGAATTTAGCGAGAGCCTGACCTATTGCATCTCCC
GCCGTGCACAGGGTGTCACGTTGCAAGACCTGCCTGAAACCGAACTGCCCGCTGTTCTGCAACCGGTCGC
GGAGGCCATGGATGCGATCGCTGCGGCCGATCTTAGCCAGACGAGCGGGTTCGGCCCATTCGGACCGCAA
GGAATCGGTCAATACACTACATGGCGTGATTTCATATGCGCGATTGCTGATCCCCATGTGTATCACTGGC
AAACTGTGATGGACGACACCGTCAGTGCGTCCGTCGCGCAGGCTCTCGATGAGCTGATGCTTTGGGCCGA
GGACTGCCCCGAAGTCCGGCACCTCGTGCACGCGGATTTCGGCTCCAACAATGTCCTGACGGACAATGGC
CGCATAACAGCGGTCATTGACTGGAGCGAGGCGATGTTCGGGGATTCCCAATACGAGGTCGCCAACATCT
TCTTCTGGAGGCCGTGGTTGGCTTGTATGGAGCAGCAGACGCGCTACTTCGAGCGGAGGCATCCGGAGCT
TGCAGGATCGCCGCGGCTCCGGGCGTATATGCTCCGCATTGGTCTTGACCAACTCTATCAGAGCTTGGTT
GACGGCAATTTCGATGATGCAGCTTGGGCGCAGGGTCGATGCGACGCAATCGTCCGATCCGGAGCCGGGA
CTGTCGGGCGTACACAAATCGCCCGCAGAAGCGCGGCCGTCTGGACCGATGGCTGTGTAGAAGTACTCGC
CGATAGTGGAAACCGACGCCCCAGCACTCGTCCGAGGGCAAAGGAATAACTCGAGCGACGCCTCGACTGT
GCCTTCTAGTTGCCAGCCATCTGTTGTTTGCCCCTCCCCCGTGCCTTCCTTGACCCTGGAAGGTGCCACT
CCCACTGTCCTTTCCTAATAAAATGAGGAAATTGCATCGCATTGTCTGAGTAGGTGTCATTCTATTCTGG
GGGGTGGGGTGGGGCAGGACAGCAAGGGGGAGGATTGGGAAGACAATAGCAGGCATGCTGGGGATGCGGT
GGGCTCTATGAGTATCGATACTAGTTAAAAGTTTTGTTACTTTATAGAAGAAATTTTGAGTTTTTGTTTT
TTTTTAATAAATAAATAAACATAAATAAATTGTTTGTTGAATTTATTATTAGTATGTAAGTGTAAATATA
ATAAAACTTAATATCTATTCAAATTAATAAATAAACCTCGATATACAGACCGATAAAACACATGCGTCAA
TTTTACGCATGATTATCTTTAACGTACGTCACAATATGATTATCTTTCTAGGGTTAATCTAGTATACGCG
TATGCGGCCGCTTAATTAATCCAGCTTTTGTTCCCTTTAGTGAGGGTTAATTCCGAGCGGCCGCGTGTTA
CAACCAATTAACCAATTCTGATTAGAAAAACTCATCGAGCATCAAATGAAACTGCAATTTATTCATATCA
GGATTATCAATACCATATTTTTGAAAAAGCCGTTTCTGTAATGAAGGAGAAAACTCACCGAGGCAGTTCC
ATAGGATGGCAAGATCCTGGTATCGGTCTGCGATTCCGACTCGTCCAACATCAATACAACCTATTAATTT
CCCCTCGTCAAAAATAAGGTTATCAAGTGAGAAATCACCATGAGTGACGACTGAATCCGGTGAGAATGGC
AAAAGCTTATGCATTTCTTTCCAGACTTGTTCAACAGGCCAGCCATTACGCTCGTCATCAAAATCACTCG
CATCAACCAAACCGTTATTCATTCGTGATTGCGCCTGAGCGAGGCGAAATACGCGATCGCTGTTAAAAGG
ACAATTACAAACAGGAATCGAATGCAACCGGCGCAGGAACACTGCCAGCGCATCAACAATATTTTCACCT
GAATCAGGATATTCTTCTAATACCTGGAATGCTGTTTTCCCGGGGATCGCAGTGGTGAGTAACCATGCAT
CATCAGGAGTACGGATAAAATGCTTGATGGTCGGAAGAGGCATAAATTCCGTCAGCCAGTTTAGTCTGAC
CATCTCATCTGTAACATCATTGGCAACGCTACCTTTGCCATGTTTCAGAAACAACTCTGGCGCATCGGGC
TTCCCATACAATCGATAGATTGTCGCACCTGATTGCCCGACATTATCGCGAGCCCATTTATACCCATATA
AATCAGCATCCATGTTGGAATTTAATCGCGGCCTGGAGCAAGACGTTTCCCGTTGAATATGGCTCATAAC
ACCCCTTGTATTACTGTTTATGTAAGCAGACAGTTTTATTGTTCATGATGATATATTTTTATCTTGTGCA
ATGTAACATCAGAGATTTTGAGACACAACGTGGCTTTGTTGAATAAATCGAACTTTTGCTGAGTTGAAGG
ATCAGTCATGACCAAAATCCCTTAACGTGAGTTTTCGTTCCACTGAGCGTCAGACCCCGTAGAAAAGATC
AAAGGATCTTCTTGAGATCCTTTTTTTCTGCGCGTAATCTGCTGCTTGCAAACAAAAAAACCACCGCTAC
CAGCGGTGGTTTGTTTGCCGGATCAAGAGCTACCAACTCTTTTTCCGAAGGTAACTGGCTTCAGCAGAGC
GCAGATACCAAATACTGTTCTTCTAGTGTAGCCGTAGTTAGGCCACCACTTCAAGAACTCTGTAGCACCG
CCTACATACCTCGCTCTGCTAATCCTGTTACCAGTGGCTGCTGCCAGTGGCGATAAGTCGTGTCTTACCG
GGTTGGACTCAAGACGATAGTTACCGGATAAGGCGCAGCGGTCGGGCTGAACGGGGGGTTCGTGCACACA
GCCCAGCTTGGAGCGAACGACCTACACCGAACTGAGATACCTACAGCGTGAGCTATGAGAAAGCGCCACG
CTTCCCGAAGGGAGAAAGGCGGACAGGTATCCGGTAAGCGGCAGGGTCGGAACAGGAGAGCGCACGAGGG
AGCTTCCAGGGGGAAACGCCTGGTATCTTTATAGTCCTGTCGGGTTTCGCCACCTCTGACTTGAGCGTCG
ATTTTTGTGATGCTCGTCAGGGGGGCGGAGCCTATGGAAAAACGCCAGCAACGCGGCCTTTTTACGGTTC
CTGGCCTTTTGCTGGCCTTTTGCTCACATGTTCTTTCCTGCGTTATCCCCTGATTCTGTGGATAACCGTG
CGGCCGCCAATTAATACGACTCACTATAGGGCGAATTGGGGCGCGCCATTCTAGATTAACCCTAGAAAGA
TAGTCTGCGTAAAATTGACGCATGCATTCTTGAAATATTGCTCTCTCTTTCTAAATAGCGCGAATCCGTC
GCTGTGCATTTAGGACATCTCAGTCGCCGCTTGGAGCTCCCGTGAGGCGTGCTTGTCAATGCGGTAAGTG
TCACTGATTTTGAACTATAACGACCGCGTGAGTCAAAATGACGCATGATTATCTTTTACGTGACTTTTAA
GATTTAACTCATACGATAATTATATTGTTATTTCATGTTCTACTTACGTGATAACTTATTATATATATAT
TTTCTTGTTATAGATATCAACTAGAATGCTAGCATGGGCCCAGATCTCCATGGGCCCTGAATTCGCATCT
AGACTGAACTGGCCGATAATTGCAGACGAGGAGCATCGCCCTTCCCCGGCCCTCAGGTAAGAGGACCAAA
TACCGTAGCCGTTTCCAATTTCAGTCCTTTAGCGCCACCTGGTGCTAACTACTCTATCACGCTTTTATCC
AATAACTACCTTTGTAAATTTCCTTTCAAAAGTTCTGGCCGGGCGCGGTGGCAACGGTGCCCGTCAGTGG
GCAGAGCGCACATCGCCCACAGTCCCCGAGAAGTTGGGGGGAGGGGTCGGCAATTGAACCGGTGCCTAGA
GAAGGTGGCGCGGGGTAAACTGGGAAAGTGATGTCGTGTACTGGCTCCGCCTTTTTCCCGAGGGTGGGGG
AGAACCGTATATAAGTGCAGTAGTCGCCGTGAACGTTCTTTTTCGCAACGGGTTTGCCGCCAGAACACAG
GTAAGTGCCGTGTGTGGTTCCCGCGGGCCTGGCCTCTTTACGGGTTATGGCCCTTGCGTGCCTTGAATTA
CTTCCACCTGGCTGCAGTACGTGATTCTTGATCCCGAGCTTCGGGTTGGAAGTGGGTGGGAGAGTTCGAG
GCCTTGCGCTTAAGGAGCCCCTTCGCCTCGTGCTTGAGTTGAGGCCTGGCCTGGGCGCTGGGGCCGCCGC
GTGCGAATCTGGTGGCACCTTCGCGCCTGTCTCGCTGCTTTCGATAAGTCTCTAGCCATTTAAAATTTTT
GATGACCTGCTGCGACGCTTTTTTTCTGGCAAGATAGTCTTGTAAATGCGGGCCAAGATCTGCACACTGG
TATTTCGGTTTTTGGGGCCGCGGGCGGCGACGGGGCCCGTGCGTCCCAGCGCACATGTTCGGCGAGGCGG
GGCCTGCGAGCGCGGCCACCGAGAATCGGACGGGGGTAGTCTCAAGCTGGCCGGCCTGCTCTGGTGCCTG
GCCTCGCGCCGCCGTGTATCGCCCCGCCCTGGGCGGCAAGGCTGGCCCGGTCGGCACCAGTTGCGTGAGC
GGAAAGATGGCCGCTTCCCGGCCCTGCTGCAGGGAGCTCAAAATGGAGGACGCGGCGCTCGGGAGAGCGG
GCGGGTGAGTCACCCACACAAAGGAAAAGGGCCTTTCCGTCCTCAGCCGTCGCTTCATGTGACTCCACGG
AGTACCGGGCGCCGTCCAGGCACCTCGATTAGTTCTCGCGCTTTTGGAGTACGTCGTCTTTAGGTTGGGG
GGAGGGGTTTTATGCGATGGAGTTTCCCCACACTGAGTGGGTGGAGACTGAAGTTAGGCCAGCTTGGCAC
TTGATGTAATTCTCCTTGGAATTTGCCCTTTTTGAGTTTGGATCTTGGTTCATTCTCAAGCCTCAGACAG
TGGTTCAAAGTTTTTTTCTTCCATTTCAGGTGTCGTGAGCTAGCCACTATGCCCAAGAAGAAGAGGAAGG
TGGAGGACGCCGGTTCTGTGAGCGTGATCAAGCCCGAGATGAAGATCAAGCTGTGCATGAGGGGCACCGT
GAACGGCCACAACTTCGTGATCGAGGGCGAGGGCAAGGGCAACCCCTACGAGGGCACCCAGATCCTGGAC
CTGAACGTGACCGAGGGCGCCCCCCTGCCCTTCGCCTACGACATCCTGACCACCGTGTTCCAGTACGGCA
ACAGGGCCTTCACCAAGTACCCCGCCGACATCCAGGACTACTTCAAGCAGACCTTCCCCGAGGGCTACCA
CTGGGAGAGGAGCATGACCTACGAGGACCAGGGCATCTGCACCGCCACCAGCAACATCAGCATGAGGGGC
GACTGCTTCTTCTACGACATCAGGTTCGACGGCACCAACTTCCCCCCCAACGGCCCCGTGATGCAGAAGA
AGACCCTGAAGTGGGAGCCCAGCACCGAGAAGATGTACGTGGAGGACGGCGTGCTGAAGGGCGACGTGAA
CATGAGGCTGCTGCTGGAGGGCGGCGGCCACTACAGGTGCGACTTCAAGACCACCTACAAGGCCAAGAAG
GAGGTGAGGCTGCCCGACGCCCACAAGATCGACCACAGGATCGAGATCCTGAAGCACGACAAGGACTACA
ACAAGGTGAAGCTGTACGAGAACGCCGTGGCCAGGTACTCCATGCTGCCCAGCCAGGCCGGATCCTAAAC
TAGAGATCTATGTGAGGATCCTAACTCGAGATCGAGCTGGTTCTGTATGGGCACAGACAACCTAACTAAT
TTCCTGGCCCTCAAGGTGACTTGCTTGAACTTGCCACCTTCGCCACTAGGGGGCAGCATTGGTTTACACA
GGGTGAACAAACGTTCAATTCTAAACTAATATTCTTTGGTGGGAAAGTGTGTTCATTTTGGTTTGTTTTG
AAGAAGTCACTTCATACCTTTGAACTGGGGTTAAGCTGGTTAACTCCCAAAAACGCCATATATGGAGTTC
CGCGTTACATAACTTACGGTAAATGGCCCGCCTGGCTGACCGCCCAACGACCCCCGCCCATTGACGTCAA
TAATGACGTATGTTCCCATAGTAACGCCAATAGGGACTTTCCATTGACGTCAATGGGTGGAGTATTTACG
GTAAACTGCCCACTTGGCAGTACATCAAGTGTATCATATGCCAAGTACGCCCCCTATTGACGTCAATGAC
GGTAAATGGCCCGCCTGGCATTATGCCCAGTACATGACCTTATGGGACTTTCCTACTTGGCAGTACATCT
ACGTATTAGTCATCGCTATTACCATGGTCGAGGTGAGCCCCACGTTCTGCTTCACTCTCCCCATCTCCCC
CCCCTCCCCACCCCCAATTTTGTATTTATTTATTTTTTAATTATTTTGTGCAGCGATGGGGGCGGGGGGG
GGGGGGGGGCGCGCNCAGGCGGGGCGGGGCGGGGCGAGGGGCGGGGCGGGGCGAGGCGGAGAGGTGCGGC
GGCAGCCAATCAGAGCGGCGCGCTCCGAAAGTTTCCTTTTATGGCGAGGCGGCGGCGGCGGCGGCCCTAT
AAAAAGCGAAGCGCGCGGCGGGCGGGAGTCGCTGCGCGCTGCCTTCGCCCCGTGCCCCGCTCCGCCGCCG
CCTCGCGCCGCCCGCCCCGGCTCTGACTGACCGCGTTACTCCCACAGGTGAGCGGGCGGGACGGCCCTTC
TCCTCCGGGCTGTAATTAGCGCTTGGTTTAATGACGGCTTGTTTCTTTTCTGTGGCTGCGTGAAAGCCTT
GAGGGGCTCCGGGAGGGCCCTTTGTGCGGGGGGAGCGGCTCGGGGGGTGCGTGCGTGTGTGTGTGCGTGG
GGAGCGCCGCGTGCGGCTCCGCGCTGCCCGGCGGCTGTGAGCGCTGCGGGCGCGGCGCGGGGCTTTGTGC
GCTCCGCAGTGTGCGCGAGGGGAGCGCGGCCGGGGGCGGTGCCCCGCGGTGCGGGGGGGGCTGCGAGGGG
AACAAAGGCTGCGTGCGGGGTGTGTGCGTGGGGGGGTGAGCAGGGGGTGTGGGCGCGTCGGTCGGGCTGC
AACCCCCCCTGCACCCCCCTCCCCGAGTTGCTGAGCACGGCCCGGCTTCGGGTGCGGGGCTCCGTACGGG
GCGTGGCGCGGGGCTCGCCGTGCCGGGCGGGGGGTGGCGGCAGGTGGGGGTGCCGGGCGGGGCGGGGCCG
CCTCGGGCCGGGGAGGGCTCGGGGGAGGGGCGCGGCGGCCCCCGGAGTGCCGGCGGCTGTCGAGGCGCGG
CGAGCCGCAGCCATTGCCTTTTATGGTAATCGTGCGAGAGGGCGCAGGGACTTCCTTTGTCCCAAATCTG
TGCGGAGCCGAAATCTGGGAGGCGCCGCCGCACCCCCTCTAGCGGGCGCGGGGCGAAGCGGTGCGGCGCC
GGCAGGAAGGAAATGGGCGGGGAGGGCCTTCGTGCGTCGCCGCGCCGCCGTCCCCTTCTCCCTCTCCAGC
CTCGGGGCTGTCCGCGGGGGGACGGCTGCCTTCGGGGGGGACGGGGCAGGGCGGGGTTCGGCTTCTGGCG
TGTGACCGGCGGCTCTAGAGCCTCTGCTAACCATGTTCATGCCTTCTTCTTTTTCCTACAGCTCCTGGGC
AACGTGCTGGTTATTGTGCTGTCTCATCATTTTGGCAAAGAATTCGCCACTATGCCAGAGCCAGCGAAGT
CTGCTCCCGCCCCGAAAAAGGGCTCCAAGAAGGCGGTGACTAAGGCGCAGAAGAAAGGCGGCAAGAAGCG
CAAGCGCAGCCGCAAGGAGAGCTATTCCATCTATGTGTACAAGGTTCTGAAGCAGGTCCACCCTGACACC
GGCATTTCGTCCAAGGCCATGGGCATCATGAATTCGTTTGTGAACGACATTTTCGAGCGCATCGCAGGTG
AGGCTTCCCGCCTGGCGCATTACAACAAGCGCTCGACCATCACCTCCAGGGAGATCCAGACGGCCGTGCG
CCTGCTGCTGCCTGGGGAGTTGGCCAAGCACGCCGTGTCCGAGGGTACTAAGGCCATCACCAAGTACACC
AGCGCTAAGGGTTCTGTATCAAAAGGCGAGGCGGTCATTAAAGAGTTCATGAGGTTTAAAGTCCATATGG
AAGGAAGCATGAATGGTCACGAGTTTGAGATAGAGGGAGAGGGTGAGGGAAGGCCGTACGAAGGGACGCA
AACTGCGAAGTTGAAGGTAACGAAAGGCGGCCCTCTGCCATTCTCTTGGGACATCCTTTCACCGCAATTT
ATGTACGGCTCTAGGGCCTTCACAAAACACCCCGCCGATATTCCGGATTACTATAAACAAAGTTTTCCTG
AGGGCTTCAAGTGGGAAAGAGTAATGAACTTCGAGGATGGGGGAGCTGTGACGGTTACTCAAGACACTAG
CCTGGAGGACGGTACTCTTATATACAAGGTAAAACTAAGAGGGACGAATTTTCCGCCAGACGGCCCCGTG
ATGCAAAAAAAAACTATGGGGTGGGAAGCATCCACCGAGAGGCTGTACCCCGAAGACGGGGTCCTGAAGG
GTGATATTAAAATGGCATTAAGATTAAAAGATGGCGGGAGATACTTAGCTGACTTCAAGACTACATATAA
AGCCAAAAAACCTGTACAGATGCCTGGAGCTTACAATGTGGATCGTAAGCTGGATATTACATCCCACAAC
GAAGATTATACCGTGGTGGAGCAGTACGAGCGTTCAGAGGGGCGTCACTCCACCGGGGGTATGGATGAAT
TATACAAGAGCGGTCTTAGAAGCAGGGCGCAAGCGTCAAATTCAGCGGTAGATGGAACAGCAGGTCCAGG
TAGTACTGGCAGCAGAGGATCCTAACTCGAGATTCACTCCTCAGGTGCAGGCTGCCTATCAGAAGGTGGT
GGCTGGTGTGGCCAATGCCCTGGCTCACAAATACCACTGAGATCTTTTTCCCTCTGCCAAAAATTATGGG
GACATCATGAAGCCCCTTGAGCATCTGACTTCTGGCTAATAAAGGAAATTTATTTTCATTGCAATAGTGT
GTTGGAATTTTTTGTGTCTCTCACTCGGAAGGACATATGGGAGGGCAAATCATTTAAAACATCAGAATGA
GTATTTGGTTTAGAGTTTGGCAACATATGCCCATATGCTGGCTGCCATGAACAAAGGTTGGCTATAAAGA
GGTCATCAGTATATGAAACAGCCCCCTGCTGTCCATTCCTTATTCCATAGAAAAGCCTTGACTTGAGGTT
AGATTTTTTTTATATTTTGTTTTGTGTTATTTTTTTCTTTAACATCCCTAAAATTTTCCTTACATGTTTT
ACTAGCCAGATTTTTCCTCCTCTCCTGACTACTCCCAGTCATAGCTGTCCCTCTTCTCTTATGGAGATCC
CTCGACCTGCAGCCCAAGCTTGGCGTAATGCTGAGCA
